LOCUS       Exported 12197 bp ds-DNA circular SYN 12-MAY-2021
DEFINITION  Expresses Tet1 in mammalian cells.
ACCESSION   .
VERSION     .
KEYWORDS    pcDNA3-Tet1
SOURCE      synthetic DNA construct
  ORGANISM  synthetic DNA construct
REFERENCE   1 (bases 1 to 12197)
  AUTHORS   Wang Y, Zhang Y
  TITLE     Regulation of TET protein stability by calpains.
  JOURNAL   Cell Rep. 2014 Jan 30;6(2):278-84. doi:
            10.1016/j.celrep.2013.12.031. Epub 2014 Jan 9.
  PUBMED    24412366
REFERENCE   2 (bases 1 to 12197)
  AUTHORS   .
  TITLE     Direct Submission
  JOURNAL   Exported May 12, 2021 from SnapGene Server 1.1.58
            http://www.snapgene.com
FEATURES             Location/Qualifiers
     source          1..12197
                     /organism="synthetic DNA construct"
                     /mol_type="other DNA"
     enhancer        1..380
                     /label=CMV enhancer
                     /note="human cytomegalovirus immediate early enhancer"
     promoter        381..584
                     /label=CMV promoter
                     /note="human cytomegalovirus (CMV) immediate early
                     promoter"
     primer_bind     535..555
                     /label=CMV-F
                     /note="Human CMV immediate early promoter, forward primer"
     primer_bind     629..648
                     /label=T7
                     /note="T7 promoter, forward primer"
     promoter        629..647
                     /label=T7 promoter
                     /note="promoter for bacteriophage T7 RNA polymerase"
     intron          684..1256
                     /label=-beta-globin intron
                     /note="intron from rabbit beta-globin gene"
     CDS             1302..1325
                     /codon_start=1
                     /product="FLAG(R) epitope tag, followed by an enterokinase
                     cleavage site"
                     /label=FLAG
                     /translation="DYKDDDDK"
     promoter        complement(7516..7534)
                     /label=SP6 promoter
                     /note="promoter for bacteriophage SP6 RNA polymerase"
     primer_bind     complement(7517..7534)
                     /label=SP6
                     /note="SP6 promoter, forward primer"
     primer_bind     complement(7554..7571)
                     /label=BGH-rev
                     /note="Bovine growth hormone terminator, reverse primer.
                     Also called BGH reverse"
     polyA_signal    7560..7784
                     /label=bGH poly(A) signal
                     /note="bovine growth hormone polyadenylation signal"
     rep_origin      7830..8258
                     /direction=RIGHT
                     /label=f1 ori
                     /note="f1 bacteriophage origin of replication; arrow
                     indicates direction of (+) strand synthesis"
     primer_bind     complement(7917..7936)
                     /label=F1ori-R
                     /note="F1 origin, reverse primer"
     primer_bind     8127..8148
                     /label=F1ori-F
                     /note="F1 origin, forward primer"
     primer_bind     complement(8267..8287)
                     /label=pBABE 3'
                     /note="SV40 enhancer, reverse primer for pBABE vectors"
     promoter        8272..8601
                     /label=SV40 promoter
                     /note="SV40 enhancer and early promoter"
     rep_origin      8452..8587
                     /label=SV40 ori
                     /note="SV40 origin of replication"
     primer_bind     8514..8533
                     /label=SV40pro-F
                     /note="SV40 promoter/origin, forward primer"
     CDS             8668..9462
                     /codon_start=1
                     /gene="aph(3')-II (or nptII)"
                     /product="aminoglycoside phosphotransferase from Tn5"
                     /label=NeoR/KanR
                     /note="confers resistance to neomycin, kanamycin, and G418
                     (Geneticin(R))"
                     /translation="MIEQDGLHAGSPAAWVERLFGYDWAQQTIGCSDAAVFRLSAQGRP
                     VLFVKTDLSGALNELQDEAARLSWLATTGVPCAAVLDVVTEAGRDWLLLGEVPGQDLLS
                     SHLAPAEKVSIMADAMRRLHTLDPATCPFDHQAKHRIERARTRMEAGLVDQDDLDEEHQ
                     GLAPAELFARLKARMPDGEDLVVTHGDACLPNIMVENGRFSGFIDCGRLGVADRYQDIA
                     LATRDIAEELGGEWADRFLVLYGIAAPDSQRIAFYRLLDEFF"
     primer_bind     complement(8722..8741)
                     /label=Neo-R
                     /note="Neomycin resistance gene, reverse primer"
     primer_bind     9332..9351
                     /label=Neo-F
                     /note="Neomycin resistance gene, forward primer"
     polyA_signal    9636..9757
                     /label=SV40 poly(A) signal
                     /note="SV40 polyadenylation signal"
     primer_bind     complement(9673..9692)
                     /label=SV40pA-R
                     /note="SV40 polyA, reverse primer"
     primer_bind     9727..9746
                     /label=EBV-rev
                     /note="SV40 polyA terminator, reverse primer"
     primer_bind     complement(9806..9822)
                     /label=M13 rev
                     /note="common sequencing primer, one of multiple similar
                     variants"
     primer_bind     complement(9806..9822)
                     /label=M13 Reverse
                     /note="In lacZ gene. Also called M13-rev"
     primer_bind     complement(9819..9841)
                     /label=M13/pUC Reverse
                     /note="In lacZ gene"
     protein_bind    9830..9846
                     /label=lac operator
                     /bound_moiety="lac repressor encoded by lacI"
                     /note="The lac repressor binds to the lac operator to
                     inhibit transcription in E. coli. This inhibition can be
                     relieved by adding lactose or
                     isopropyl-beta-D-thiogalactopyranoside (IPTG)."
     promoter        complement(9854..9884)
                     /label=lac promoter
                     /note="promoter for the E. coli lac operon"
     protein_bind    9899..9920
                     /label=CAP binding site
                     /bound_moiety="E. coli catabolite activator protein"
                     /note="CAP binding activates transcription in the presence
                     of cAMP."
     primer_bind     complement(10037..10054)
                     /label=L4440
                     /note="L4440 vector, forward primer"
     rep_origin      complement(10208..10796)
                     /direction=LEFT
                     /label=ori
                     /note="high-copy-number ColE1/pMB1/pBR322/pUC origin of
                     replication"
     primer_bind     complement(10288..10307)
                     /label=pBR322ori-F
                     /note="pBR322 origin, forward primer"
     CDS             complement(10967..11827)
                     /codon_start=1
                     /gene="bla"
                     /product="beta-lactamase"
                     /label=AmpR
                     /note="confers resistance to ampicillin, carbenicillin, and
                     related antibiotics"
                     /translation="MSIQHFRVALIPFFAAFCLPVFAHPETLVKVKDAEDQLGARVGYI
                     ELDLNSGKILESFRPEERFPMMSTFKVLLCGAVLSRIDAGQEQLGRRIHYSQNDLVEYS
                     PVTEKHLTDGMTVRELCSAAITMSDNTAANLLLTTIGGPKELTAFLHNMGDHVTRLDRW
                     EPELNEAIPNDERDTTMPVAMATTLRKLLTGELLTLASRQQLIDWMEADKVAGPLLRSA
                     LPAGWFIADKSGAGERGSRGIIAALGPDGKPSRIVVIYTTGSQATMDERNRQIAEIGAS
                     LIKHW"
     primer_bind     11590..11609
                     /label=Amp-R
                     /note="Ampicillin resistance gene, reverse primer"
     promoter        complement(11828..11932)
                     /gene="bla"
                     /label=AmpR promoter
     primer_bind     complement(12007..12026)
                     /label=pRS-marker
                     /note="pRS vectors, use to sequence yeast selectable
                     marker"
ORIGIN
        1 gacattgatt attgactagt tattaatagt aatcaattac ggggtcatta gttcatagcc
       61 catatatgga gttccgcgtt acataactta cggtaaatgg cccgcctggc tgaccgccca
      121 acgacccccg cccattgacg tcaataatga cgtatgttcc catagtaacg ccaataggga
      181 ctttccattg acgtcaatgg gtggagtatt tacggtaaac tgcccacttg gcagtacatc
      241 aagtgtatca tatgccaagt acgcccccta ttgacgtcaa tgacggtaaa tggcccgcct
      301 ggcattatgc ccagtacatg accttatggg actttcctac ttggcagtac atctacgtat
      361 tagtcatcgc tattaccatg gtgatgcggt tttggcagta catcaatggg cgtggatagc
      421 ggtttgactc acggggattt ccaagtctcc accccattga cgtcaatggg agtttgtttt
      481 ggcaccaaaa tcaacgggac tttccaaaat gtcgtaacaa ctccgcccca ttgacgcaaa
      541 tgggcggtag gcgtgtacgg tgggaggtct atataagcag agctctctgg ctaactagag
      601 aacccactgc ttactggctt atcgaaatta atacgactca ctatagggag acccaagcta
      661 gagtcgatcc tgagaacttc agggtgagtt tggggaccct tgattgttct ttctttttcg
      721 ctattgtaaa attcatgtta tatggagggg gcaaagtttt cagggtgttg tttagaatgg
      781 gaagatgtcc cttgtatcac catggaccct catgataatt ttgtttcttt cactttctac
      841 tctgttgaca accattgtct cctcttattt tcttttcatt ttctgtaact ttttcgttaa
      901 actttagctt gcatttgtaa cgaattttta aattcacttt tgtttatttg tcagattgta
      961 agtactttct ctaatcactt ttttttcaag gcaatcaggg tatattatat tgtacttcag
     1021 cacagtttta gagaacaatt gttataatta aatgataagg tagaatattt ctgcatataa
     1081 attctggctg gcgtggaaat attcttattg gtagaaacaa ctacatcctg gtcatcatcc
     1141 tgcctttctc tttatggtta caatgatata cactgtttga gatgaggata aaatactctg
     1201 agtccaaacc gggcccctct gctaaccatg ttcatgcctt cttctttttc ctacagctcc
     1261 tgggcaacgt gctggtttgt gctgtcgacc ccaagcttat ggactacaaa gacgatgacg
     1321 acaagggatc ctctcggtcc cgccccgcaa agccttccaa atcagtcaaa acaaagctac
     1381 agaaaaagaa agacatccag atgaagacga agacatcaaa gcaggctgtc agacatgggg
     1441 catcagcgaa ggcagtgaac cccggaaaac cgaagcaatt aattaaaaga agagatggta
     1501 agaaggaaac ggaagacaaa accccgacac cggcgccgag ttttctgacg cgagccgggg
     1561 ccgcccgaat gaatcgggat cgaaaccaag ttctttttca gaacccagac tccttaactt
     1621 gcaacgggtt tacaatggct cttcgaagaa cctctcttag ctggcgactc tcccagcgcc
     1681 cagtagtcac acccaaacct aagaaagtac caccttcaaa gaagcagtgt acacataata
     1741 tccaggacga gccgggggta aagcactctg aaaatgattc agtccccagc caacacgcta
     1801 ccgtgtcccc aggcacagag aatggtgaac agaacaggtg tttagttgaa ggggagagcc
     1861 aagagataac ccagtcttgc cctgtatttg aggaaagaat agaagatacc caaagctgta
     1921 tttccgcatc tgggaacctg gaagcagaaa tttcttggcc actggaaggg acacattgtg
     1981 aagaactact ttctcatcag acatctgata atgagtgcac ttcccctcaa gagtgtgctc
     2041 cattgcccca aagatcaact tccgaagtta cctctcagaa aaacactagc aatcagttag
     2101 cagacttgag ctcacaagta gagtctatca agctgtctga tccttctccg aatcctacgg
     2161 gaagcgacca taatggcttt ccagactcca gttttaggat cgttcctgaa ttggacctga
     2221 aaacctgcat gcctcttgat gagtctgtgt atcccacagc tctgataaga ttcatcttgg
     2281 caggctcaca gccggatgtc tttgatacta agccccaaga aaaaaccctt ataacaaccc
     2341 cagaacaagt gggaagccac ccaaatcaag ttctggatgc cacctctgtc ctaggacagg
     2401 cctttagtac tcttccactt cagtggggat tttctggtgc taacttagtt caagttgagg
     2461 ccctgggcaa gggttcagac tcaccagagg atcttggtgc tattactatg ctaaaccaac
     2521 aagaaactgt ggctatggat atggatagga atgctacccc ggacctgcct atcttccttc
     2581 ctaagcctcc aaacacagtt gctacctaca gtagccctct tttagggcct gagccccaca
     2641 gctctacctc ctgtgggctt gaagtccaag gtgctacccc gattttaact ttggactcag
     2701 gacacactcc ccaactccca ccaaaccctg agtcaagttc agtacctctg gtaatagctg
     2761 caaacggtac gcgagctgag aagcagtttg gtaccagcct tttcccagcc gtcccacaag
     2821 ggtttacagt cgcagccgag aatgaagtcc agcatgcccc attagatctt acccagggtt
     2881 ctcaggctgc tcccagcaaa ctggaaggag agatttctcg ggtcagcatc actggctcag
     2941 ctgatgtcaa agccacagcg atgtccatgc cggttacaca ggccagtacc tcttctcccc
     3001 catgtaattc tacgccgcca atggtggaga ggaggaagcg caaggcctgt ggggtctgtg
     3061 agccgtgcca gcagaaggcc aactgtgggg agtgcaccta ctgcaagaat cgaaagaaca
     3121 gccaccagat ctgtaagaag aggaaatgcg aggtgctcaa aaagaagcca gaggccacct
     3181 cacaggcaca ggttacaaaa gaaaacaaga ggccccagag ggaaaagaag cccaaagttt
     3241 taaagacaga ctttaacaac aaaccagtaa atggccccaa atcagagtcc atggactgca
     3301 gtagacgtgg tcatggggaa gaagagcaaa ggttggattt gatcacacat ccccttgaaa
     3361 atgtaaggaa gaatgcaggc ggcatgacgg gaattgaggt ggagaagtgg gcgccaaaca
     3421 agaaatcaca cttagcagag ggtcaagtca aaggaagctg tgatgccaat ttaactgggg
     3481 tggaaaaccc ccagccctct gaagatgaca agcagcaaac caacccttct ccgacatttg
     3541 cccagaccat aaggaacggc atgaaaaatg tacactgttt acccactgac acacaccttc
     3601 cgctcaacaa attgaatcat gaggaattta gcaaggcgtt gggaaataat tcctctaaat
     3661 tgctgactga tccctcaaac tgcaaggatg ccatgagtgt caccacctcc gggggggagt
     3721 gtgatcatct caaggggcca aggaacaccc tgctcttcca gaagcctggc ttgaactgca
     3781 ggtctggtgc agaacccacc atctttaata atcaccctaa tacacacagc gctgggagtc
     3841 gacctcaccc tcctgagaag gtacccaaca aagaacccaa agatggctct ccggttcagc
     3901 caagtcttct atccctaatg aaggacagga gattaacgct ggaacaagtg gtagccatag
     3961 aagccctgac tcagctctca gaagcgccct cagagagctc ctccccatcc aagccggaga
     4021 aggatgaaga agcgcatcag aaaacggcta gtctgcttaa cagttgcaag gctatccttc
     4081 attcggtgag aaaagacctc caagacccaa acgttcaagg aaagggcctt caccatgaca
     4141 ctgttgtctt taatggccag aacagaacat tcaagtcacc tgatagtttc gctactaacc
     4201 aagcacttat aaaatcacaa ggatatccaa gttcacctac agctgagaag aaaggcgctg
     4261 ctggtgggag agctcccttt gatggttttg agaattcaca tccattgccc atagaaagtc
     4321 acaatcttga aaactgcagt caggtactaa gctgcgatca gaatttgagt tcccatgacc
     4381 catcatgcca ggatgcaccc tacagtcaaa ttgaagaaga tgtcgcagca caattgaccc
     4441 aacttgcatc cacgattaat cacatcaacg ccgaggtcag gaatgctgaa agtacaccag
     4501 aaagccttgt tgcaaagaac acaaagcaaa aacacagtca ggagaaacgc atggtacatc
     4561 agaagccacc ctctagtaca caaactaaac ccagtgtacc atcagcaaag ccaaagaagg
     4621 cccagaaaaa ggcaagagcg accccacacg caaacaagcg gaaaaagaaa cccccagccc
     4681 gaagctctca agaaaatgat cagaagaagc aagagcagct agctatagag tatagtaaaa
     4741 tgcatgacat ttggatgtca tctaagtttc aaaggtttgg ccagtctagt ccacgtagtt
     4801 ttcctgttct gttgagaaat attcctgtct ttaaccaaat attaaagccc gtgactcaga
     4861 gtaaaacacc ctcacaacat aatgagttat ttcctcctat caatcagata aaattcacaa
     4921 gaaaccctga attggcaaag gaaaaagtga aggttgaacc atcagattct ctgccaacat
     4981 gccaattcaa gacagaatcc ggtgggcaga catttgcaga gccggcagat aattctcagg
     5041 gacagcccat ggtgagtgtc aatcaggaag ctcaccctct gccccagtcc ccaccatcta
     5101 accagtgtgc taatataatg gctggtgctg cccaaacaca gtttcatcta ggcgctcaag
     5161 agaacctggt gcatcagata ccaccaccga cgttgcctgg tacctcccct gacacactct
     5221 tgccagaccc agcatcaatc ctcaggaaag ggaaggtgtt acatttcgat ggaattacag
     5281 ttgttacgga gaagcgtgaa gctcaaacat caagcaatgg accactgggt cccaccacgg
     5341 acagtgcaca gtcagaattt aaagagagca tcatggactt acttagcaag cctgcaaaaa
     5401 acctgatagc tggattgaag gaacaggaag ctgcaccctg tgactgtgat ggaggtacac
     5461 aaaaagaaaa aggcccatat tatacacacc ttggggcagg accaagtgtg gctgctgtca
     5521 gggagctcat ggagactagg tttggccaga aggggaaggc aatccggatt gagaagatag
     5581 tgttcacggg gaaggaaggg aagagctctc agggctgccc ggtcgccaag tgggtgatca
     5641 gaagaagtgg tcctgaagag aagcttattt gtttggttcg tgagcgtgta gaccatcact
     5701 gttcgacggc tgtgatagtt gtccttatcc tgctgtggga aggtatccct cgcctgatgg
     5761 ctgaccgcct gtacaaagag ctcactgaga acttgaggtc ctacagcgga catcccacag
     5821 accgaagatg taccctcaac aaaaagcgta cctgcacctg tcaaggcatc gacccaaaaa
     5881 cctgcggagc gtccttctcc tttggctgtt cgtggagcat gtatttcaac ggctgtaagt
     5941 ttgggaggag tgaaaacccc agaaaattca gacttgctcc aaactacccc ttacataact
     6001 actataagag aattactgga atgagttctg aaggaagtga cgtgaaaacc gggtggatca
     6061 ttccagaccg caagaccctc ataagcagag aggaaaaaca gcttgaaaag aatttacaag
     6121 aattggctac agtattagct ccactttaca agcagatggc tccagttgct tatcaaaatc
     6181 aggtggaata tgaagaagtt gctggagact gtcgacttgg aaatgaagag gggcgtcctt
     6241 tctctggtgt cacctgttgc atggattttt gtgcccattc tcacaaggac attcacaaca
     6301 tgcacaacgg aagcaccgtg gtgtgtacgt tgattcgagc agatggccgt gacacaaatt
     6361 gtcccgagga tgaacaactc cacgtcctgc cactataccg gcttgcagac actgatgaat
     6421 ttggctccgt ggaagggatg aaggccaaaa tcaaatctgg ggccatccaa gtcaatgggc
     6481 caaccaggaa gaggcgacta cgttttactg agcctgttcc tcgatgtggg aagagggcca
     6541 aaatgaagca gaaccacaat aaatcaggtt cacacaacac taagagcttt tcatcagcct
     6601 catctacttc tcacctagtg aaagacgaat ctacagactt ctgtcccctg caggcttcct
     6661 ccgcagaaac atctacctgt acgtacagta aaacagcctc aggtgggttt gcagaaacaa
     6721 gtagtattct ccactgcaca atgccttctg gagcacacag tggtgctaat gcagctgctg
     6781 gggaatgtac tggaacggtg cagcctgccg aggtggctgc tcatcctcac cagtctcttc
     6841 ccacagccga ttctcccgtt catgctgagc ctctcactag tccatctgag cagctaactt
     6901 ctaaccagtc aaaccagcag ctccctctcc tcagcaattc tcagaaactg gcttcctgtc
     6961 aggtggaaga tgagcggcac cctgaagcgg atgagcctca gcaccccgag gacgataact
     7021 tgcctcaact tgatgaattc tggtcagaca gtgaggagat ctacgccgat ccttcctttg
     7081 gtggcgtggc gatagcaccc attcacggct cggtgctcat tgagtgcgct cggaaggagc
     7141 ttcatgctac cacctctttg cgctccccca aacgaggggt cccttttcgt gtgtcccttg
     7201 tattctacca gcacaaaagc ctaaacaagc ctaatcatgg ttttgatatc aacaaaatta
     7261 agtgtaaatg caaaaaagta acgaaaaaaa agcccgcaga ccgggagtgt cctgatgtat
     7321 cccccgaagc caatttatca caccaaattc cttctcgagt tgcatcaacc ttaacccgag
     7381 acaatgttgt taccgtgtcc ccatactctc tcactcatgt tgcgggaccc tacaatcgtt
     7441 gggtctaaaa agggcgaatt ctgcagatat ccatcacact ggcggccgct cgagcatgca
     7501 tctagagggc cctattctat agtgtcacct aaatgctaga gctcgctgat cagcctcgac
     7561 tgtgccttct agttgccagc catctgttgt ttgcccctcc cccgtgcctt ccttgaccct
     7621 ggaaggtgcc actcccactg tcctttccta ataaaatgag gaaattgcat cgcattgtct
     7681 gagtaggtgt cattctattc tggggggtgg ggtggggcag gacagcaagg gggaggattg
     7741 ggaagacaat agcaggcatg ctggggatgc ggtgggctct atggcttctg aggcggaaag
     7801 aaccagctgg ggctctaggg ggtatccccn nnnnnnnnnn nnnnnnnnnn nnnnnnnnnn
     7861 nnnnnnnnnn nnnnnnnnnn nnnnnnnnnn nnnnnnnnnn nnnnnnnnnn nnnnnnnnnn
     7921 nnnnnnnnnn nnnnnnnnnn nnnnnnnnnn nnncnnnnnn nnnnnnnnnn nnnnnnnnnn
     7981 nnnnnnnnnn nnnnnnnnnn nnnnnnnnnn nnnnnnnnnn nnnnnnnnnn nnnnnnnnnn
     8041 nnnnnannnn nnnnnnnnnn nnnnnnnnnn nnnnnnnnnn nnnnnnnnnn nnnnnccttt
     8101 gacgttggag tccacgttct ttaatagtgg actcttgttc caaactggaa caacactcaa
     8161 ccctatctcg gtctattctt ttgatttata agggattttg ccgatttcgg cctattggtt
     8221 aaaaaatgag ctgatttaac aaaaatttaa cgcgaattaa ttctgtggaa tgtgtgtcag
     8281 ttagggtgtg gaaagtcccc aggctcccca gcaggcagaa gtatgcaaag catgcatctc
     8341 aattagtcag caaccaggtg tggaaagtcc ccaggctccc cagcaggcag aagtatgcaa
     8401 agcatgcatc tcaattagtc agcaaccata gtcccgcccc taactccgcc catcccgccc
     8461 ctaactccgc ccagttccgc ccattctccg ccccatggct gactaatttt ttttatttat
     8521 gcagaggccg aggccgcctc tgcctctgag ctattccaga agtagtgagg aggctttttt
     8581 ggaggcctag gcttttgcaa aaagctcccg ggagcttgta tatccatttt cggatctgat
     8641 caagagacag gatgaggatc gtttcgcatg attgaacaag atggattgca cgcaggttct
     8701 ccggccgctt gggtggagag gctattcggc tatgactggg cacaacagac aatcggctgc
     8761 tctgatgccg ccgtgttccg gctgtcagcg caggggcgcc cggttctttt tgtcaagacc
     8821 gacctgtccg gtgccctgaa tgaactgcag gacgaggcag cgcggctatc gtggctggcc
     8881 acgacgggcg ttccttgcgc agctgtgctc gacgttgtca ctgaagcggg aagggactgg
     8941 ctgctattgg gcgaagtgcc ggggcaggat ctcctgtcat ctcaccttgc tcctgccgag
     9001 aaagtatcca tcatggctga tgcaatgcgg cggctgcata cgcttgatcc ggctacctgc
     9061 ccattcgacc accaagcgaa acatcgcatc gagcgagcac gtactcggat ggaagccggt
     9121 cttgtcgatc aggatgatct ggacgaagag catcaggggc tcgcgccagc cgaactgttc
     9181 gccaggctca aggcgcgcat gcccgacggc gaggatctcg tcgtgaccca tggcgatgcc
     9241 tgcttgccga atatcatggt ggaaaatggc cgcttttctg gattcatcga ctgtggccgg
     9301 ctgggtgtgg cggaccgcta tcaggacata gcgttggcta cccgtgatat tgctgaagag
     9361 cttggcggcg aatgggctga ccgcttcctc gtgctttacg gtatcgccgc tcccgattcg
     9421 cagcgcatcg ccttctatcg ccttcttgac gagttcttct gagcgggact ctggggttcg
     9481 aaatgaccga ccaagcgacg cccaacctgc catcacgaga tttcgattcc accgccgcct
     9541 tctatgaaag gttgggcttc ggaatcgttt tccgggacgc cggctggatg atcctccagc
     9601 gcggggatct catgctggag ttcttcgccc accccaactt gtttattgca gcttataatg
     9661 gttacaaata aagcaatagc atcacaaatt tcacaaataa agcatttttt tcactgcatt
     9721 ctagttgtgg tttgtccaaa ctcatcaatg tatcttatca tgtctgtata ccgtcgacct
     9781 ctagctagag cttggcgtaa tcatggtcat agctgtttcc tgtgtgaaat tgttatccgc
     9841 tcacaattcc acacaacata cgagccggaa gcataaagtg taaagcctgg ggtgcctaat
     9901 gagtgagcta actcacatta attgcgttgc gctcactgcc cgctttccag tcgggaaacc
     9961 tgtcgtgcca gctgcattaa tgaatcggcc aacgcgcggg gagaggcggt ttgcgtattg
    10021 ggcgctcttc cgcttcctcg ctcactgact cgctgcgctc ggtcgttcgg ctgcggcgag
    10081 cggtatcagc tcactcaaag gcggtaatac ggttatccac agaatcaggg gataacgcag
    10141 gaaagaacat gtgagcaaaa ggccagcaaa aggccaggaa ccgtaaaaag gccgcgttgc
    10201 tggcgttttt ccataggctc cgcccccctg acgagcatca caaaaatcga cgctcaagtc
    10261 agaggtggcg aaacccgaca ggactataaa gataccaggc gtttccccct ggaagctccc
    10321 tcgtgcgctc tcctgttccg accctgccgc ttaccggata cctgtccgcc tttctccctt
    10381 cgggaagcgt ggcgctttct catagctcac gctgtaggta tctcagttcg gtgtaggtcg
    10441 ttcgctccaa gctgggctgt gtgcacgaac cccccgttca gcccgaccgc tgcgccttat
    10501 ccggtaacta tcgtcttgag tccaacccgg taagacacga cttatcgcca ctggcagcag
    10561 ccactggtaa caggattagc agagcgaggt atgtaggcgg tgctacagag ttcttgaagt
    10621 ggtggcctaa ctacggctac actagaagaa cagtatttgg tatctgcgct ctgctgaagc
    10681 cagttacctt cggaaaaaga gttggtagct cttgatccgg caaacaaacc accgctggta
    10741 gcggtggttt ttttgtttgc aagcagcaga ttacgcgcag aaaaaaagga tctcaagaag
    10801 atcctttgat cttttctacg gggtctgacg ctcagtggaa cgaaaactca cgttaaggga
    10861 ttttggtcat gagattatca aaaaggatct tcacctagat ccttttaaat taaaaatgaa
    10921 gttttaaatc aatctaaagt atatatgagt aaacttggtc tgacagttac caatgcttaa
    10981 tcagtgaggc acctatctca gcgatctgtc tatttcgttc atccatagtt gcctgactcc
    11041 ccgtcgtgta gataactacg atacgggagg gcttaccatc tggccccagt gctgcaatga
    11101 taccgcgaga cccacgctca ccggctccag atttatcagc aataaaccag ccagccggaa
    11161 gggccgagcg cagaagtggt cctgcaactt tatccgcctc catccagtct attaattgtt
    11221 gccgggaagc tagagtaagt agttcgccag ttaatagttt gcgcaacgtt gttgccattg
    11281 ctacaggcat cgtggtgtca cgctcgtcgt ttggtatggc ttcattcagc tccggttccc
    11341 aacgatcaag gcgagttaca tgatccccca tgttgtgcaa aaaagcggtt agctccttcg
    11401 gtcctccgat cgttgtcaga agtaagttgg ccgcagtgtt atcactcatg gttatggcag
    11461 cactgcataa ttctcttact gtcatgccat ccgtaagatg cttttctgtg actggtgagt
    11521 actcaaccaa gtcattctga gaatagtgta tgcggcgacc gagttgctct tgcccggcgt
    11581 caatacggga taataccgcg ccacatagca gaactttaaa agtgctcatc attggaaaac
    11641 gttcttcggg gcgaaaactc tcaaggatct taccgctgtt gagatccagt tcgatgtaac
    11701 ccactcgtgc acccaactga tcttcagcat cttttacttt caccagcgtt tctgggtgag
    11761 caaaaacagg aaggcaaaat gccgcaaaaa agggaataag ggcgacacgg aaatgttgaa
    11821 tactcatact cttccttttt caatattatt gaagcattta tcagggttat tgtctcatga
    11881 gcggatacat atttgaatgt atttagaaaa ataaacaaat aggggttccg cgcacatttc
    11941 cccgaaaagt gccacctgac gtcgacggat cgggagatct cccgatcccc tatggtgcac
    12001 tctcagtaca atctgctctg atgccgcata gttaagccag tatctgctcc ctgcttgtgt
    12061 gttggaggtc gctgagtagt gcgcgagcaa aatttaagct acaacaaggc aaggcttgac
    12121 cgacaattgc atgaagaatc tgcttagggt taggcgtttt gcgctgcttc gcgatgtacg
    12181 ggccagatat acgcgtt
//
